>Addgene plasmid #69867 | pMPO 56 | depositor full sequence | sequence record 129740 | pMPO 56 sequence 6074 bps
TCGCGAACGCCAGCAAGACGTAGCCCAGCGCGTCGGCCGCCATGCCGGCGATAATGGCCTGCTTCTCGCC
GAAACGTTTGGTGGCGGGACCAGTGACGAAGGCTTGAGCGAGGGCGTGCAAGATTCCGAATACCGCAAGC
GACAGGCCGATCATCGTCGCGCTCCAGCGAAAGCGGTCCTCGCCGAAAATGACCCAGAGCGCTGCCGGCA
CCCTGTCCTACGAGTTGCATGATAAAGAAGACAGTCATAAGTGCGGCGACGACCACCGCGGTGGCGGCCG
CGCGAATTTGCCTGGCGGCAGTAGCGCGGTGGTCCCACCTGACCCCATGCCGAACTCAGAAGTGAAACGC
CGTAGCGCCGATGGTAGTGTGGGGTCTCCCCATGCGAGAGTAGGGAACTGCCAGGCATCAAATAAAACGA
AAGGCTCAGTCGAAAGACTGGGCCTTTCGTTTTATCTGTTGTTTGTCGGTGAACGCTCTCCTGAGTAGGA
CAAATCCGCCGGGAGCGGATTTGAACGTTGCGAAGCAACGGCCCGGAGGGTGGCGGGCAGGACGCCCGCC
ATAAACTGCCAGGGAATTTGATAGAGATAAGTCCAGCCTTGCAAGAAGCGGATACAGGAGTGCAAAAAAT
GGCTATCTCTAGAAAGGCCTACCCCTTAGGCTTTATGCAACAGAAACAATAATAATGGAGTCATGACCAT
GACAATGCACCTGGGGCTCGACTATATAGATAGTCTCGTTGAAGAAGATGAGAACGAGGGCATCTACCGC
TGCAAGCGCGAGATGTTCACCGACCCTCGGCTGTTCGATTTAGAGATGAAACACATCTTTGAGGGCAACT
GGATTTATCTCGCCCACGAGAGCCAGATTCCCGAGAAGAACGACTATTACACCACGCAGATGGGCCGGCA
GCCGATATTCATCACACGCAACAAAGATGGTGAGCTGAATGCCTTCGTCAATGCCTGAATTCCCAATTCG
GTTCACCCGGGAAATAATTTTGTTTAACTTTAAGAAGGAGATATACATATGCCCTTTCATATTGGAAGCG
GATGTCTTCCCGCCACCATCAGTAATCGCCGCATTTATCGTATTGCCTGGTCTGATACCCCCCCTGAAAT
GAGTTCCTGGGAAAAAATGAAGGAATTTTTTTGCTCAACGCACCAGACTGAAGCGCTGGAGTGCATCTGG
ACGATTTGTCACCCGCCGGCCGGAACGACGCGGGAGGATGTGATCAACAGATTTGAACTGCTCAGGACGC
TCGCGTATGCCGGATGGGAGGAAAGCATTCATTCCGGCCAGCACGGGGAAAATTACTTCTGTATTCTGGA
TGAAGACAGTCAGGAGATATTGTCAGTCACCCTTGATGATGCCGGGAACTATACCGTAAATTGCCAGGGG
TACAGTGAAACACATCGCCTCACCCTGGACACAGCACAGGGTGAGGAGGGCACAGGACACGCGGAAGGGG
CATCCGGGCTGCAGATATCCATGGTACCGAGCTCGGATCCGTCGACAAGCTTATCGCCAATTCGCCCTAT
AGTGAGTCGTATTACGCGCGCTCACTGGCCGTCGTTTTACAACGTCGTGACTGGGAAAACCCTGGCGTTA
CCCAACTTAATCGCCTTGCAGCACATCCCCCTTTCGCCAGCTGGCGTAATAGCGAAGAGGCCCGCACCGA
TCGCCCTTCCCAACAGTTGCGCAGCCTGAATGGCGAATGGG
[124 nt withheld, positions 1722-1845]
C
[91 nt withheld, positions 1847-1937]
A
[49 nt withheld, positions 1939-1987]
CCTTTGACGTTGGAGTCCACGTTCTTT
[37 nt withheld, positions 2015-2051]
ACCCTATCTCGGTCTATTCTTTTGATTTATAAGGGATTTTGCCGATTTCGGCCTATTGGTTAAAAAATGA
GCTGATTTAACAAAAATTTAACGCGAATTTTAACAAAATATTAACGCTTACAATTTAGGTGGCACTTTTC
GGGGAAATGTGCGCGGAACCCCTATTTGTTTATTTTTCTAAATACATTCAAATATGTATCCGCTCATGAG
ACAATAACCCTGATAAATGCTTCAATAATATTGAAAAAGGAAGAGTATGAGTATTCAACATTTCCGTGTC
GCCCTTATTCCCTTTTTTGCGGCATTTTGCCTTCCTGTTTTTGCTCACCCAGAAACGCTGGTGAAAGTAA
AAGATGCTGAAGATCAGTTGGGTGCACGAGTGGGTTACATCGAACTGGATCTCAACAGCGGTAAGATCCT
TGAGAGTTTTCGCCCCGAAGAACGTTTTCCAATGATGAGCACTTTTAAAGTTCTGCTATGTGGCGCGGTA
TTATCCCGTATTGACGCCGGGCAAGAGCAACTCGGTCGCCGCATACACTATTCTCAGAATGACTTGGTTG
AGTACTCACCAGTCACAGAAAAGCATCTTACGGATGGCATGACAGTAAGAGAATTATGCAGTGCTGCCAT
AACCATGAGTGATAACACTGCGGCCAACTTACTTCTGACAACGATCGGAGGACCGAAGGAGCTAACCGCT
TTTTTGCACAACATGGGGGATCATGTAACTCGCCTTGATCGCTGGGAACCGGAGCTGAATGAAGCCATAC
CAAACGACGAGCGTGACACCACGATGCCTGTAGCAATGGCAACAACGTTGCGCAAACTATTAACTGGCGA
ACTACTTACTCTAGCTTCCCGGCAACAATTAATAGACTGGATGGAGGCGGATAAAGTTGCAGGACCACTT
CTGCGCTCGGCCCTTCCGGCTGGCTGGTTTATTGCTGATAAATCTGGAGCCGGTGAGCGTGGGTCTCGCG
GTATCATTGCAGCACTGGGGCCAGATGGTAAGCCCTCCCGTATCGTAGTTATCTACACGACGGGGAGTCA
GGCAACTATGGATGAACGAAATAGACAGATCGCTGAGATAGGTGCCTCACTGATTAAGCATTGGTAACTG
TCAGACCAAGTTTACTCATATATACTTTAGATTGATTTAAAACTTCATTTTTAATTTAAAAGGATCTAGG
TGAAGATCCTTTTTGATAATCTCATGACCAAAATCCCTTAACGTGAGTTTTCGTTCCACTGAGCGTCAGA
TCTCTGTTCGGGGGTTCACTGACGCTGCGTGACTACGATGGTCAGGTTGCGGAGGCTATGGCCCTGGTAC
GAGCGCTGAACAAAATGACGAAAGCAGGTATGCCTGAAAGCGTGCGTATTGCCTGAAAACACAACCCGCT
ACGGGGGAGACTTACCCGAAATCTGATTTATTCAACAAAGCCACTTTCAGTATGGATTTGGGTGTTACGG
GGGGGGGTTGGTGCTTAAAATCGCGCTGAGGATTTCTGATGGTGTTAAGCGGGCGGTTTTGAGATGTAAA
CTCGCCCGTTTAACATAATGGATCTTGCGCGCACCGCCCGAACACCACTCGCCACAAAAAACCGCCGGAA
CGTCCAAAAGTACGGGTTTTGCTGCCCGCAAACGGGCTGTTCTGGTGTTGCTAGTTTGTTATCAGAATCG
CAGATCCGGCTTCAGCCGGTTTGCCGGCTGAAAGCGCTATTTCTTCCAGAATTGCCATGATTTTTTCCCC
ACGGGAGGCGTCACTGGCTCCCGTGTTGTCGGCAGCTTTGATTCGATAAGCAGCATCGCCTGTTTCAGGC
TGTCTATGTGTGACTGTTGAGCTGTAACAAGTTGTCTCAGGTGTTCAATTTCATGTTCTAGTTGCTTTGT
TTTACTGGTTTCACCTGTTCTATTAGGTGTTACATGCTGTTCATCTGTTACATTGTCGATCTGTTCATGG
TGAACAGCTTTGAATGCACCAAAAACTCGTAAAAGCTCTGATGTATCTATCTTTTTTACACCGTTTTCAT
CTGTGCATATATGGACAGTTTTCCCTTTGATATGTAACGGTGAACAGTTGTTCTACTTTTGTTTGTTAGT
CTTGATGCTTCACTGATAGATACAAGAGCCATAAGAACCTCAGATCCTTCCGTATTTAGCCAGTATGTTC
TCTAGTGTGGTTCGTTGTTTTTGCGTGAGCCATGAGAACGAACCATTGAGATCATACTTACTTTGCATGT
CACTCAAAAATTTTGCCTCAAAACTGGTGAGCTGAATTTTTGCAGTTAAAGCATCGTGTAGTGTTTTTCT
TAGTCCGTTATGTAGGTAGGAATCTGATGTAATGGTTGTTGGTATTTTGTCACCATTCATTTTTATCTGG
TTGTTCTCAAGTTCGGTTACGAGATCCATTTGTCTATCTAGTTCAACTTGGAAAATCAACGTATCAGTCG
GGCGGCCTCGCTTATCAACCACCAATTTCATATTGCTGTAAGTGTTTAAATCTTTACTTATTGGTTTCAA
AACCCATTGGTTAAGCCTTTTAAACTCATGGTAGTTATTTTCAAGCATTAACATGAACTTAAATTCATCA
AGGCTAATCTCTATATTTGCCTTGTGAGTTTTCTTTTGTGTTAGTTCTTTTAATAACCACTCATAAATCC
TCATAGAGTATTTGTTTTCAAAAGACTTAACATGTTCCAGATTATATTTTATGAATTTTTTTAACTGGAA
AAGATAAGGCAATATCTCTTCACTAAAAACTAATTCTAATTTTTCGCTTGAGAACTTGGCATAGTTTGTC
CACTGGAAAATCTCAAAGCCTTTAACCAAAGGATTCCTGATTTCCACAGTTCTCGTCATCAGCTCTCTGG
TTGCTTTAGCTAATACACCATAAGCATTTTCCCTACTGATGTTCATCATCTGAGCGTATTGGTTATAAGT
GAACGATACCGTCCGTTCTTTCCTTGTAGGGTTTTCAATCGTGGGGTTGAGTAGTGCCACACAGCATAAA
ATTAGCTTGGTTTCATGCTCCGTTAAGTCATAGCGACTAATCGCTAGTTCATTTGCTTTGAAAACAACTA
ATTCAGACATACATCTCAATTGGTCTAGGTGATTTTAATCACTATACCAATTGAGATGGGCTAGTCAATG
ATAATTACTAGTCCTTTTCCTTTGAGTTGTGGGTATCTGTAAATTCTGCTAGACCTTTGCTGGAAAACTT
GTAAATTCTGCTAGACCCTCTGTAAATTCCGCTAGACCTTTGTGTGTTTTTTTTGTTTATATTCAAGTGG
TTATAATTTATAGAATAAAGAAAGAATAAAAAAAGATAAAAAGAATAGATCCCAGCCCTGTGTATAACTC
ACTACTTTAGTCAGTTCCGCAGTATTACAAAAGGATGTCGCAAACGCTGTTTGCTCCTCTACAAAACAGA
CCTTAAAACCCTAAAGGCTTAAGTAGCACCCTCGCAAGCTCGGGCAAATCGCTGAATATTCCTTTTGTCT
CCGACCATCAGGCACCTGAGTCGCTGTCTTTTTCGTGACATTCAGTTCGCTGCGCTCACGGCTCTGGCAG
TGAATGGGGGTAAATGGCACTACAGGCGCCTTTTATGGATTCATGCAAGGAAACTACCCATAATACAAGA
AAAGCCCGTCACGGGCTTCTCAGGGCGTTTTATGGCGGGTCTGCGGAGTGGTGAATCCGTTAGCGAGGTG
CCGCCGGCTTCCATTCAGGTCGAGGTGGCCCGGCTCCATGCACCGCGACGCAACGCGGGGAGGCAGACAA
GGTATAGGGCGGCGCCTACAATCCATGCCAACCCGTTCCATGTGCTCGCCGAGGCGGCATAAATCGCCGT
GACGATCAGCGGTCCAATGATCGAAGTTAGGCTGGTAAGAGCCGCGAGCGATCCTTGAAGCTGTCCCTGA
TGGTCGTCATCTACCTGCCTGGACAGCATGGCCTGCAACGCGGGCATCCCGATGCCGCCGGAAGCGAGAA
GAATCATAATGGGGAAGGCCATCCAGCCTCGCG
Features (pLannotate 1.2.2; 16 found; start..end, strand, type, name):
    263..281     +  misc_feature   MCS (fragment): pBluescript multiple cloning site
    290..405     +  ncRNA          5S rRNA: Accession: RF00001 - 5S ribosomal RNA
    409..495     +  terminator     rrnB T1 terminator: Escherichia coli rrnB; transcription terminator T1 from the E. coli rrnB gene
    590..670     +  promoter       Pm promoter: The bacterial Pm promoter is activated by XylS in the presence of benzoate or m-toluate (Marqués et al., 1999).
    726..965     +  CDS            cbdA (fragment): CBDA_BURCE - Experimental evidence at protein level: Swiss-Prot protein existence level 1. Component of 2-halobenzoate dioxygenase multicomponent enzyme system which catalyzes the incorporation of both atoms of molecular oxygen into 2-halobenzoate to form catechol. From Burkholderia cepacia (Pseudomonas cepacia).
    999..1021    +  RBS            RBS: efficient ribosome binding site from bacteriophage T7 gene 10 (Olins and Rangwala, 1989)
   1029..1454    +  CDS            sseI (fragment): SSEI_SALTY - Also known as srfH. Experimental evidence at protein level: Swiss-Prot protein existence level 1. Effector proteins function to alter host cell physiology and promote bacterial survival in host tissues. This protein is required to maintain a long-term chronic systemic infection in mice. It inhibits normal cell migration of primary macrophages and dendritic cells, by a mechanism that involves interaction with the host factor IQGAP1, an important regulator of the cytoskeleton and cell migration. Also accelerates the systemic spread of infection from the gastrointestinal tract to the
   1536..1554    -  promoter       T7 promoter: promoter for bacteriophage T7 RNA polymerase
   1562..1717    +  CDS            lacZα (fragment): LacZα fragment of β-galactosidase; lacZ fragment
   1722..2150    +  rep_origin     f1 ori (sequence partly withheld): f1 bacteriophage origin of replication; arrow indicates direction of (+) strand synthesis
   2203..2307    +  promoter       AmpR promoter: bla
   2308..3168    +  CDS            AmpR: β-lactamase; bla; confers resistance to ampicillin, carbenicillin, and related antibiotics
   3306..3434    +  CDS            TRA2_ECOLX (fragment): Protein predicted: Swiss-Prot protein existence level 4. Required for transposition of transposon Tn903. From Escherichia coli.
   4191..5141    -  CDS            Rep101: RepA protein needed for replication with the pSC101 origin; rep101
   5189..5411    -  rep_origin     pSC101 ori: low-copy replication origin that requires the Rep101 protein
   5776..262     -  CDS            TcR (fragment) (across the origin): tetracycline efflux protein; tet; confers resistance to tetracycline
