[The description below was written by a language model from this plasmid's Addgene catalogue record and pLannotate feature annotations shown in this document.]
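Description:
pMPO 56 is an empty bacterial expression backbone built on the low-copy vector pWSK29, designed as the output module of the salicylate-inducible cascade expression system (Pnah/NahR–Psal/XylS2) for regulated gene expression in Salmonella, including bacteria infecting eukaryotic cells. The plasmid replicates from the pSC101 origin with its cognate Rep101 (RepA) protein, which accounts for the low copy number, and is selected through the β-lactamase gene (AmpR) under its own promoter. An f1 (M13-type) phage origin is also present, allowing single-stranded DNA production with helper phage. Remnants of lacZα, a tetracycline-resistance gene, a transposase fragment and a T7 promoter are annotated as partial backbone features and are not described as functional parts.

The expression cassette begins with rrnB-derived sequence (a 5S rRNA segment and the T1 terminator; the catalogue describes it as rrnBT1T2), which insulates the cassette from read-through transcription and helps keep basal expression low. Downstream lies the Pm promoter, which is activated by XylS-family regulators. In the cascade, salicylate activates NahR to drive production of XylS2, which also responds to salicylate and amplifies transcription from Pm; these regulators are not annotated on this plasmid and would have to be supplied elsewhere, though the record does not say where. Pm is followed by a short fragment matched to a benzoate dioxygenase gene, the efficient T7 gene 10 ribosome binding site, a multiple cloning site, and a Salmonella effector N-terminal region. The catalogue names this region as the SspH2 signal peptide, whereas the automated annotation matches it to the related effector SseI. Genes cloned in frame would presumably be fused to this secretion signal for delivery into host cells.
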