Addgene plasmid #69867: pMPO 56
Purpose: (Empty Backbone) Expression vectors for the salycilate cascade expression system (Pnah/NahR-Psal/XylS2).ApR, expression vector with rrnBT1T2-Pm-T7 SD sequence-MCSII-sspH2 signal peptide, M13 replication origin
Depositing lab: Eduardo Santero. Depositing organization: Universidad Pablo de Olavide. Publication: Improved expression systems for regulated expression in Salmonella infecting eukaryotic cells. Medina C, Camacho EM, Flores A, Mesa-Pereira B, Santero E. PLoS One. 2011;6(8):e23055. doi: 10.1371/journal.pone.0023055. Epub 2011 Aug 1. PubMed 21829692.
Backbone
  Vector backbone: pWSK29
  Vector type: Bacterial Expression
Growth in bacteria
  Bacterial resistance: Ampicillin, 100 μg/mL
  Growth temperature: 37°C
  Growth strain: DH5alpha
  Copy number: Low Copy
Gene/Insert
  Cloning method: Restriction Enzyme
Terms and licenses: Academic/Nonprofit Terms; Industry Terms: Not Available to Industry
How to cite: pMPO 56 was a gift from Eduardo Santero (Addgene plasmid # 69867 ; http://n2t.net/addgene:69867 ; RRID:Addgene_69867)
