>Addgene plasmid #69867 | pMPO 56 | addgene partial sequence | sequence record 127661 | M13pUC-Fwd 5'-CCCAGTCACGACGTTGTAAAACG-3'
GAATTGGCGATAAGCTTGTCGACGGATCCGAGCTCGGTACCATGGATATCTGCAGCCCGGATGCCCCTTC
CGCGTGTCCTGTGCCCTCCTCACCCTGTGCTGTGTCCAGGGTGAGGCGATGTGTTTCACTGTACCCCTGG
CAATTTACGGTATAGTTCCCGGCATCATCAAGGGTGACTGACAATATCTCCTGACTGTCTTCATCCAGAA
TACAGAAGTAATTTTCCCCGTGCTGGCCGGAATGAATGCTTTCCTCCCATCCGGCATACGCGAGCGTCCT
GAGCAGTTCAAATCTGTTGATCACATCCTCCCGCGTCGTTCCGGCCGGCGGGTGACAAATCGTCCAGATG
CACTCCAGCGCTTCAGTCTGGTGCGTTGAGCAAAAAAATTCCTTCATTTTTTCCCAGGAACTCATTTCAG
GGGGGGTATCAGACCAGGCAATACGATAAATGCGGCGATTACTGATGGTGGCGGGAAGACATCCGCTTCC
AATATGAAAGGGCATATGTATATCTCCTTCTTAAAGTTAAACAAAATTATTTCCCGGGTGAACCGAATTG
GGAATTCAGGCATTGACGAAGGCATTCAGCTCACCATCTTTGTTGCGTG
