>Addgene plasmid #69867 | pMPO 56 | addgene partial sequence | sequence record 129739 | Tet-R3 5'-CGGAAGCGAGAAGAATCATAA-3'
GCCTCGCGTCGCGAACGCCAGCAAGACGTAGCCCAGCGCGTCGGCCGCCATGCCGGCGATAATGGCCTGC
TTCTCGCCGAAACGTTTGGTGGCGGGACCAGTGACGAAGGCTTGAGCGAGGGCGTGCAAGATTCCGAATA
CCGCAAGCGACAGGCCGATCATCGTCGCGCTCCAGCGAAAGCGGTCCTCGCCGAAAATGACCCAGAGCGC
TGCCGGCACCCTGTCCTACGAGTTGCATGATAAAGAAGACAGTCATAAGTGCGGCGACGACCACCGCGGT
GGCGGCCGCGCGAATTTGCCTGGCGGCAGTAGCGCGGTGGTCCCACCTGACCCCATGCCGAACTCAGAAG
TGAAACGCCGTAGCGCCGATGGTAGTGTGGGGTCTCCCCATGCGAGAGTAGGGAACTGCCAGGCATCAAA
TAAAACGAAAGGCTCAGTCGAAAGACTGGGCCTTTCGTTTTATCTGTTGTTTGTCGGTGAACGCTCTCCT
GAGTAGGACAAATCCGCCGGGAGCGGATTTGAACGTTGCGAAGCAACGGCCCGGAGGGTGGCGG
