>Addgene plasmid #69867 | pMPO 56 | addgene partial sequence | sequence record 137325 | rrnB-T1-term-F 5'-ACGAAAGGCTCAGTCGAAAG-3'
ATGGCTATCTCTAGAAAGGCCTACCCCTTAGGCTTTATGCAACCGAAACAATAATAATGGAGTCATGACC
ATGACAATGCACCTGGGGCTCGACTATATAGATAGTCTCGTTGAAGAAGATGAGAACGAGGGCATCTACC
GCTGCAAGCGCGAGATGTTCACCGACCCTCGGCTGTTCGATTTAGAGATGAAACACATCTTTGAGGGCAA
CTGGATTTATCTCGCCCACGAGAGCCAGATTCCCGAGAAGAACGACTATTACACCACGCAGATGGGCCGG
CAGCCGATATTCATCACACGCAACAAAGATGGTGAGCTGAATGCCTTCGTCAATGCCTGAATTCCCAATT
CGGTTCACCCGGGAAATAATTTTGTTTAACTTTAAGAAGGAGATATACATATGCCCTTTCATATTGGAAG
CGGATGTCTTCCCGCCACCATCAGTAATCGCCGCATTTATCGTATTGCCTGGTCTGATACCCCCCCTGAA
ATGAGTTCCTGGGAAAAAATGAAGGAATTTTTT
